>Addgene plasmid #31439 | pLCMV:ECFP(loxP)(FRT)HNF1B | depositor full sequence | sequence record 14393 | Author sequence
CGCCATTCTGCCTGGGGACGTCGGAGCAAGCTTATAACTTCGTATAGCATACATTATACGAAGTTATAAC
TAGTGAAGTTCCTATTCTCTAGAAAGTATAGGAACTTCAGATCCATCGCCACCATGGTGAGCAAGGGCGA
GGAGCTGTTCACCGGGGTGGTGCCCATCCTGGTCGAGCTGGACGGCGACGTAAACGGCCACAAGTTCAGC
GTGTCCGGCGAGGGCGAGGGCGATGCCACCTACGGCAAGCTGACCCTGAAGTTCATCTGCACCACCGGCA
AGCTGCCCGTGCCCTGGCCCACCCTCGTGACCACCCTGACCTGGGGCGTGCAGTGCTTCAGCCGCTACCC
CGACCACATGAAGCAGCACGACTTCTTCAAGTCCGCCATGCCCGAAGGCTACGTCCAGGAGCGCACCATC
TTCTTCAAGGACGACGGCAACTACAAGACCCGCGCCGAGGTGAAGTTCGAGGGCGACACCCTGGTGAACC
GCATCGAGCTGAAGGGCATCGACTTCAAGGAGGACGGCAACATCCTGGGGCACAAGCTGGAGTACAACTA
CATCAGCCACAACGTCTATATCACCGCCGACAAGCAGAAGAACGGCATCAAGGCCAACTTCAAGATCCGC
CACAACATCGAGGACGGCAGCGTGCAGCTCGCCGACCACTACCAGCAGAACACCCCCATCGGCGACGGCC
CCGTGCTGCTGCCCGACAACCACTACCTGAGCACCCAGTCCGCCCTGAGCAAAGACCCCAACGAGAAGCG
CGATCACATGGTCCTGCTGGAGTTCGTGACCGCCGCCGGGATCACTCTCGGCATGGACGAGCTGTACAAG
TAATCTAGAGGATCATAATCAGCCATACCACATTTGTAGAGGTTTTACTTGCTTTAAAAAACCTCCCACA
CCTCCCCCTGAACCTGAAACATAAAATGAATGCAATTGTTGTTGTTAACTTGTTTATTGCAGCTTATAAT
GGTTACAAATAAAGCAATAGCATCACAAATTTCACAAATAAAGCATTTTTTTCACTGCATTCTAGTTGTG
GTTTGTCCAAACTCATCAATGTATCTTATCATGTCTGGATCTGAATTCATAACTTCGTATAGCATACATT
ATACGAAGTTATAGGATCCGAAGTTCCTATTCTCTAGAAAGTATAGGAACTTCCCGGGCCTAGGATCGAT
TTAAAGCTATGGAGCAAAAGCTCATTTCTGAAGAGGACTTGAATGAAATGGAGCAAAAGCTCATTTCTGA
AGAGGACTTGAATGAAATGGAGCAAAAGCTCATTTCTGAAGAGGACTTGAATGAAATGGAGCAAAAGCTC
ATTTCTGAAGAGGACTTGAATGAAATGGAGCAAAAGCTCATTTCTGAAGAGGACTTGAATGAAATGGAGA
GCTTGGGCGACCTCACCATGGAGCAAAAGCTCATTTCTGAAGAGGACTTGAATTCAAGCTTCCATGGTGT
CCAAGCTCACGTCGCTCCAGCAAGAACTCCTGAGCGCCCTGCTGAGCTCCGGGGTCACCAAGGAGGTGCT
GGTTCAGGCCTTGGAGGAGTTGCTGCCATCCCCGAACTTCGGGGTGAAGCTGGAGACGCTGCCCCTGTCC
CCTGGCAGCGGGGCCGAGCCCGACACCAAGCCGGTCTTCCATACTCTCACCAACGGCCACGCCAAGGGCC
GCTTGTCCGGCGACGAGGGCTCCGAGGACGGCGACGACTATGACACACCTCCCATCCTCAAGGAGCTGCA
GGCGCTCAACACCGAGGAGGCGGCGGAGCAGCGGGCGGAGGTGGACCGGATGCTCAGTGAGGACCCTTGG
AGGGCTGCTAAAATGATCAAGGGTTACATGCAGCAACACAACATCCCCCAGAGGGAGGTGGTCGATGTCA
CCGGCCTGAACCAGTCGCACCTCTCCCAGCATCTCAACAAGGGCACCCCTATGAAGACCCAGAAGCGTGC
CGCTCTGTACACCTGGTACGTCAGAAAGCAACGAGAGATCCTCCGACAATTCAACCAGACAGTCCAGAGT
TCTGGAAATATGACAGACAAAAGCAGTCAGGATCAGCTGCTGTTTCTCTTTCCAGAGTTCAGTCAACAGA
GCCATGGGCCTGGGCAGTCCGATGATGCCTGCTCTGAGCCCACCAACAAGAAGATGCGCCGCAACCGGTT
CAAATGGGGGCCCGCGTCCCAGCAAATCTTGTACCAGGCCTACGATCGGCAAAAGAACCCCAGCAAGGAA
GAGAGAGAGGCCTTAGTGGAGGAATGCAACAGGGCAGAATGTTTGCAGCGAGGGGTGTCCCCCTCCAAAG
CCCACGGCCTGGGCTCCAACTTGGTCACTGAGGTCCGTGTCTACAACTGGTTTGCAAACCGCAGGAAGGA
GGAGGCATTCCGGCAAAAGCTGGCCATGGACGCCTATAGCTCCAACCAGACTCACAGCCTGAACGCTCTC
CCACGGCTCCCCCCACCACCAGCCCAGCTCCTCTCCTCCAAACAAGCTGTCAGGAGTGCGCTACAGCCAG
CAGGGAAACAATGAGATCACTTCCTCCTCAACAATCAGTCACCATGGCAACAGCGCCATGGTGACCAGCC
AGTCGGTTTTACAGCAAGTCTCCCCAGCCAGCCTGGACCCAGGCCACAATCTCCTCTCACCTGATGGTAA
AATGATCTCAGTCTCAGGAGGAGGTTTGCCCCCAGTCAGCACCTTGACGAATATCCACAGCCTCTCCCAC
CATAATCCCCAGCAATCTCAAAACCTCATCATGACACCCCTCTCTGGAGTCATGGCAATTGCACAAAGCC
TCAACACCTCCCAAGCACAGAGTGTCCCTGTCATCAACAGTGTGGCCGGCAGCCTGGCAGCCCTGCAGCC
CGTCCAGTTCTCCCAGCAGCTGCACAGCCCTCACCAGCAGCCCCTCATGCAGCAGAGCCCAGGCAGCCAC
ATGGCCCAGCAGCCCTTCATGGCAGCTGTGACTCAGCTGCAGAACTCACACATGTACGCACACAAGCAGG
AACCCCCCCAGTATTCCCACACCTCCCGGTTTCCATCTGCAATGGTGGTCACAGATACCAGCAGCATCAG
TACACTCACCAACATGTCTTCAAGTAAACAGTGTCCTCTACAAGCCTGGTGACGGACGTCTAGGAGATCT
CACCGGTGACTAGTCAGGGGGGATCTGCATGGATCTTTGTGAAGGAACCTTACTTCTGTGGTGTGACATA
ATTGGACAAACTACCTACAGAGATTTAAAGCTCTAAGGTAAATATAAAATTTTTAAGTGTATAATGTGTT
AAACTACTGATTCTAATTGTTTGTGTATTTTAGATTCCAACCTATGGAACTGATGAATGGGAGCAGTGGT
GGAATGCCAGATCCAGACATGATAAGATACATTGATGAGTTTGGACAAACCACAACTAGAATGCAGTGAA
AAAAATGCTTTATTTGTGAAATTTGTGATGCTATTGCTTTATTTGTAACCATTATAAGCTGCAATAAACA
AGTTAACAACAACAATTGCATTCATTTTATGTTTCAGGTTCAGGGGGAGGTGTGGGAGGTTTTTTAAAGC
AAGTAAAACCTCTACAAATGTGGTATGGCTGATTATGATCTGCGGCCGCGGCGCCAATGCATTGGGCCCG
GTACCCAGCTTTTGTTCCCTTTAGTGAGGGTTAATTGCGCGCTTGGCGTAATCATGGTCATAGCTGTTTC
CTGTGTGAAATTGTTATCCGCTCACAATTCCACACAACATACGAGCCGGAAGCATAAAGTGTAAAGCCTG
GGGTGCCTAATGAGTGAGCTAACTCACATTAATTGCGTTGCGCTCACTGCCCGCTTTCCAGTCGGGAAAC
CTGTCGTGCCAGCTGCATTAATGAATCGGCCAACGCGCGGGGAGAGGCGGTTTGCGTATTGGGCGCTCTT
CCGCTTCCTCGCTCACTGACTCGCTGCGCTCGGTCGTTCGGCTGCGGCGAGCGGTATCAGCTCACTCAAA
GGCGGTAATACGGTTATCCACAGAATCAGGGGATAACGCAGGAAAGAACATGTGAGCAAAAGGCCAGCAA
AAGGCCAGGAACCGTAAAAAGGCCGCGTTGCTGGCGTTTTTCCATAGGCTCCGCCCCCCTGACGAGCATC
ACAAAAATCGACGCTCAAGTCAGAGGTGGCGAAACCCGACAGGACTATAAAGATACCAGGCGTTTCCCCC
TGGAAGCTCCCTCGTGCGCTCTCCTGTTCCGACCCTGCCGCTTACCGGATACCTGTCCGCCTTTCTCCCT
TCGGGAAGCGTGGCGCTTTCTCATAGCTCACGCTGTAGGTATCTCAGTTCGGTGTAGGTCGTTCGCTCCA
AGCTGGGCTGTGTGCACGAACCCCCCGTTCAGCCCGACCGCTGCGCCTTATCCGGTAACTATCGTCTTGA
GTCCAACCCGGTAAGACACGACTTATCGCCACTGGCAGCAGCCACTGGTAACAGGATTAGCAGAGCGAGG
TATGTAGGCGGTGCTACAGAGTTCTTGAAGTGGTGGCCTAACTACGGCTACACTAGAAGGACAGTATTTG
GTATCTGCGCTCTGCTGAAGCCAGTTACCTTCGGAAAAAGAGTTGGTAGCTCTTGATCCGGCAAACAAAC
CACCGCTGGTAGCGGTGGTTTTTTTGTTTGCAAGCAGCAGATTACGCGCAGAAAAAAAGGATCTCAAGAA
GATCCTTTGATCTTTTCTACGGGGTCTGACGCTCAGTGGAACGAAAACTCACGTTAAGGGATTTTGGTCA
TGAGATTATCAAAAAGGATCTTCACCTAGATCCTTTTAAATTAAAAATGAAGTTTTAAATCAATCTAAAG
TATATATGAGTAAACTTGGTCTGACAGTTACCAATGCTTAATCAGTGAGGCACCTATCTCAGCGATCTGT
CTATTTCGTTCATCCATAGTTGCCTGACTCCCCGTCGTGTAGATAACTACGATACGGGAGGGCTTACCAT
CTGGCCCCAGTGCTGCAATGATACCGCGAGACCCACGCTCACCGGCTCCAGATTTATCAGCAATAAACCA
GCCAGCCGGAAGGGCCGAGCGCAGAAGTGGTCCTGCAACTTTATCCGCCTCCATCCAGTCTATTAATTGT
TGCCGGGAAGCTAGAGTAAGTAGTTCGCCAGTTAATAGTTTGCGCAACGTTGTTGCCATTGCTACAGGCA
TCGTGGTGTCACGCTCGTCGTTTGGTATGGCTTCATTCAGCTCCGGTTCCCAACGATCAAGGCGAGTTAC
ATGATCCCCCATGTTGTGCAAAAAAGCGGTTAGCTCCTTCGGTCCTCCGATCGTTGTCAGAAGTAAGTTG
GCCGCAGTGTTATCACTCATGGTTATGGCAGCACTGCATAATTCTCTTACTGTCATGCCATCCGTAAGAT
GCTTTTCTGTGACTGGTGAGTACTCAACCAAGTCATTCTGAGAATAGTGTATGCGGCGACCGAGTTGCTC
TTGCCCGGCGTCAATACGGGATAATACCGCGCCACATAGCAGAACTTTAAAAGTGCTCATCATTGGAAAA
CGTTCTTCGGGGCGAAAACTCTCAAGGATCTTACCGCTGTTGAGATCCAGTTCGATGTAACCCACTCGTG
CACCCAACTGATCTTCAGCATCTTTTACTTTCACCAGCGTTTCTGGGTGAGCAAAAACAGGAAGGCAAAA
TGCCGCAAAAAAGGGAATAAGGGCGACACGGAAATGTTGAATACTCATACTCTTCCTTTTTCAATATTAT
TGAAGCATTTATCAGGGTTATTGTCTCATGAGCGGATACATATTTGAATGTATTTAGAAAAATAAACAAA
TAGGGGTTCCGCGCACATTTCCCCGAAAAGTGCCACCTAAATTGTAAGCGTTAATATTTTGTTAAAATTC
GCGTTAAATTTTTGTTAAATCAGCTCATTTTTTAACCAATAGGCCGAAATCGGCAAAATCCCTTATAAAT
CAAAAGAATAGACCGAGATAGGGT
[37 nt withheld, positions 5975-6011]
AAAGAACGTGGACTCCAACGTCAAAGG
[49 nt withheld, positions 6039-6087]
T
[91 nt withheld, positions 6089-6179]
G
[124 nt withheld, positions 6181-6304]
CCCATTCGCCATTCAGGCTGCGCAACTGTTGGGAAGGGCGATCGGTGCGGGCCTCTTCGCTATTACGCCA
GTCGAGGCGGCCGCGTCGACCATAGCCAATTCAATATGGCGTATATGGACTCATGCCAATTCAATATGGT
GGATCTGGACCTGTGCCAATTCAATATGGCGTATATGGACTCGTGCCAATTCAATATGGTGGATCTGGAC
CCCAGCCAATTCAATATGGCGGACTTGGCACCATGCCAATTCAATATGGCGGACTTGGCACTGTGCCAAC
TGGGGAGGGGTCTACTTGGCACGGTGCCAAGTTTGAGGAGGGGTCTTGGCCCTGTGCCAAGTCCGCCATA
TTGAATTGGCATGGTGCCAATAATGGCGGCCATATTGGCTATATGCCAGGATCAATATATAGGCAATATC
CAATATGGCCCTATGCCAATATGGCTATTGGCCAGGTTCAATACTATGTATTGGCCCTATGCCATATAGT
ATTCCATATATGGGTTTTCCTATTGACGTAGATAGCCCCTCCCAATGGGCGGTCCCATATACCATATATG
GGGCTTCCTAATACCGCCCATAGCCACTCCCCCATTGACGTCAATGGTCTCTATATATGGTCTTTCCTAT
TGACGTCATATGGGCGGTCCTATTGACGTATATGGCGCCTCCCCCATTGACGTCAATTACGGTAAATGGC
CCGCCTGGCTCAATGCCCATTGACGTCAATAGGACCACCCACCATTGACGTCAATGGGATGGCTCATTGC
CCATTCATATCCGTTCTCACGCCCCCTATTGACGTCAATGACGGTAAATGGCCCACTTGGCAGTACATCA
ATATCTATTAATAGTAACTTGGCAAGTACATTACTATTGGAAGTACGCCAGGGTACATTGGCAGTACTCC
CATTGACGTCAATGGCGGTAAATGGCCCGCGATGGCTGCCAAGTACATCCCCATTGACGTCAATGGGGAG
GGGCAATGACGCAAATGGGCGTTCCATTGACGTAAATGGGCGGTAGGCGTGCCTAATGGGAGGTCTATAT
AAGCAATGCTCGTTTAGGGAAC
Features (pLannotate 1.2.2; 30 found; start..end, strand, type, name):
     34..67      +  protein_bind   loxP: Cre-mediated recombination occurs in the 8-bp core sequence (GCATACAT). Cre recombinase
     75..108     +  protein_bind   FRT (minimal): supports FLP-mediated excision but not integration (Turan and Bode, 2011) FLP recombinase from the Saccharomyces cerevisiae 2μ plasmid
    124..843     +  CDS            ECFP: enhanced CFP mammalian codon-optimized
    851..934     +  CDS            large T antigen (fragment): large T antigen from SV40 (simian virus 40)
    957..1091    +  polyA_signal   SV40 poly(A) signal: SV40 polyadenylation signal
   1099..1132    +  protein_bind   loxP: Cre-mediated recombination occurs in the 8-bp core sequence (GCATACAT). Cre recombinase
   1140..1173    +  protein_bind   FRT (minimal): supports FLP-mediated excision but not integration (Turan and Bode, 2011) FLP recombinase from the Saccharomyces cerevisiae 2μ plasmid
   1202..1231    +  CDS            Myc: Myc (human c-Myc proto-oncogene) epitope tag
   1241..1270    +  CDS            Myc: Myc (human c-Myc proto-oncogene) epitope tag
   1280..1309    +  CDS            Myc: Myc (human c-Myc proto-oncogene) epitope tag
   1319..1348    +  CDS            Myc: Myc (human c-Myc proto-oncogene) epitope tag
   1358..1387    +  CDS            Myc: Myc (human c-Myc proto-oncogene) epitope tag
   1421..1450    +  CDS            Myc: Myc (human c-Myc proto-oncogene) epitope tag
   1464..2480    +  CDS            HNF1B (fragment): HNF1B_HUMAN - Also known as TCF2. Experimental evidence at protein level: Swiss-Prot protein existence level 1. Transcription factor, probably binds to the inverted palindrome 5'-GTTAATNATTAAC-3'. From Homo sapiens (Human).
   2446..3129    +  CDS            HNF1B (fragment): HNF1B_HUMAN - Also known as TCF2. Experimental evidence at protein level: Swiss-Prot protein existence level 1. Transcription factor, probably binds to the inverted palindrome 5'-GTTAATNATTAAC-3'. From Homo sapiens (Human).
   3182..3256    +  CDS            small t antigen (fragment): SV40 (simian virus 40) small t antigen
   3258..3323    +  intron         small t intron: SV40 (simian virus 40) small t antigen intron
   3370..3504    -  polyA_signal   SV40 poly(A) signal: SV40 polyadenylation signal
   3527..3610    -  CDS            large T antigen (fragment): large T antigen from SV40 (simian virus 40)
   3658..3676    -  promoter       T3 promoter: promoter for bacteriophage T3 RNA polymerase
   3721..3737    -  protein_bind   lac operator: The lac repressor binds to the lac operator to inhibit transcription in E. coli. This inhibition can be relieved by adding lactose or isopropyl-β-D-thiogalactopyranoside (IPTG). lac repressor encoded by lacI
   3745..3775    -  promoter       lac promoter: promoter for the E. coli lac operon
   3790..3811    -  protein_bind   CAP binding site: CAP binding activates transcription in the presence of cAMP. E. coli catabolite activator protein
   3824..3916    -  CDS            lacI (fragment): lac repressor; lacI; The lac repressor binds to the lac operator to inhibit transcription in E. coli. This inhibition can be relieved by adding lactose or isopropyl-β-D-thiogalactopyranoside (IPTG).
   4099..4687    -  rep_origin     ori: high-copy-number ColE1/pMB1/pBR322/pUC origin of replication
   4858..5718    -  CDS            AmpR: β-lactamase; bla; confers resistance to ampicillin, carbenicillin, and related antibiotics
   5719..5823    -  promoter       AmpR promoter: bla
   5876..6304    -  rep_origin     f1 ori (sequence partly withheld): f1 bacteriophage origin of replication; arrow indicates direction of (+) strand synthesis
   6309..6375    -  CDS            lacZα (fragment): LacZα fragment of β-galactosidase; lacZ fragment
   6392..7376    +  promoter       CMV IE94 promoter: enhancer/promoter region of simian cytomegalovirus major immediate early transcription unit IE94
