[The description below was written by a language model from this plasmid's Addgene catalogue record and pLannotate feature annotations shown in this document.]
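Description:
pLCMV:ECFP(loxP)(FRT)HNF1B is a recombinase-activated expression plasmid built on the pCSGFP2 backbone. It is catalogued as a mammalian expression vector with Cre/lox and Flp/FRT functionality. In bacteria it is maintained as a high-copy plasmid through a ColE1/pUC-type origin and selected with ampicillin via the β-lactamase gene. An f1 origin, remnants of the lac region (lac promoter and operator, lacZα fragment) and a T3 promoter are also carried over from the backbone.

The payload is a colour-to-gene switch driven by the simian cytomegalovirus IE94 enhancer/promoter, which on the circular map sits directly upstream of the cassette. Immediately downstream lies an ECFP coding sequence followed by an SV40 polyadenylation signal. This unit is bracketed on each side by a tandem loxP site and minimal FRT site in the same orientation. Beyond the second loxP/FRT pair is human HNF1B (also called vHNF1 or LFB3), a homeodomain transcription factor, fused at its N terminus to six copies of the Myc epitope and followed by SV40 small t intron and polyadenylation sequences. The annotation tool reports HNF1B as two overlapping fragments rather than one continuous match.

In the unrecombined state the promoter produces blue fluorescence, and the poly(A) signal stops transcription before it reaches HNF1B. Either Cre or FLP excises the ECFP stop cassette, placing Myc-tagged wild-type HNF1B under promoter control, so loss of blue fluorescence accompanies activation. The associated publication used heat-shock-mediated overexpression of HNF1B and its mutants to study gene expression in the Xenopus pronephric kidney. The depositor notes minor sequence discrepancies that are not expected to affect function.
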