Addgene plasmid #31439: pLCMV:ECFP(loxP)(FRT)HNF1B
Depositing lab: Gerhart Ryffel. Depositing organization: Universitaetsklinikum Essen. Publication: Heat-shock mediated overexpression of HNF1beta mutations has differential effects on gene expression in the Xenopus pronephric kidney. Sauert K, Kahnert S, Roose M, Gull M, Brandli AW, Ryffel GU, Waldner C. PLoS One. 2012;7(3):e33522. Epub 2012 Mar 15. 10.1371/journal.pone.0033522 PubMed 22438943.
Backbone
  Vector backbone: pCSGFP2
  Backbone size w/o insert (bp): 4000
  Vector type: Mammalian Expression, Cre/Lox ; Flp/FRT
Growth in bacteria
  Bacterial resistance: Ampicillin, 100 μg/mL
  Growth temperature: 37°C
  Growth strain: DH5alpha
  Copy number: High Copy
Gene/Insert
  Gene/Insert name: HNF1B (alt names: LFB3; vHNF1)
  Species: H. sapiens (human)
  Insert size (bp): 4612
  GenBank ID: NM_001165923
  Entrez Gene: HNF1B (a.k.a. ADTKD3, FJHN, HNF-1-beta, HNF-1B, HNF1beta, HNF2, HPC11, LF-B3, LFB3, MODY5, RCAD, T2D, TCF-2, TCF2, VHNF1)
  Tag / fusion protein: Myc (N terminal on insert)
  Cloning method: Restriction Enzyme; 5′ cloning site NotI (not destroyed); 3′ cloning site NotI (not destroyed)
  Sequencing primers: 5′ n/a
Terms and licenses: Academic/Nonprofit Terms; Industry Terms: Not Available to Industry
Depositor comments: Cre and FLP activator construct: from blue fluorescence to expression of wild type HNF1B Please note that there are some small discrepancies between Addgene's quality control sequence and the assembled sequence from the depositor. These discrepancies should not affect the function of the plasmid.
How to cite: pLCMV:ECFP(loxP)(FRT)HNF1B was a gift from Gerhart Ryffel (Addgene plasmid # 31439 ; http://n2t.net/addgene:31439 ; RRID:Addgene_31439)
