>Addgene plasmid #31439 | pLCMV:ECFP(loxP)(FRT)HNF1B | addgene partial sequence | sequence record 37190 | EGFP-C 5'-CATGGTCCTGCTGGAGTTCGTG-3'
GCNGGACGAGCTGTACAAGTAATCTAGAGGATCATAATCAGCCATACCACATTTGTAGAGGTTTTACTTG
CTTTAAAAAACCTCCCACACCTCCCCCTGAACCTGAAACATAAAATGAATGCAATTGTTGTTGTTAACTT
GTTTATTGCAGCTTATAATGGTTACAAATAAAGCAATAGCATCACAAATTTCACAAATAAAGCATTTTTT
TCACTGCATTCTAGTTGTGGTTTGTCCAAACTCATCAATGTATCTTATCATGTCTGGATCTGAATTCATA
ACTTCGTATAGCATACATTATACGAAGTTATAGGATCCGAAGTTCCTATTCTCTAGAAAGTATAGGAACT
TCCCGGGCCTAGGATCGATTTAAAGCTATGGAGCAAAAGCTCATTTCTGAAGAGGACTTGAATGAAATGG
AGCAAAAGCTCATTTCTGAAGAGGACTTGAATGAAATGGAGCAAAAGCTCATTTCTGAAGAGGACTTGAA
TGAAATGGAGCAAAAGCTCATTTCTGAAGAGGACTTGAATGAAATGGAGCAAAAGCTCATTTCTGAAGAG
GACTTGAATGAAATGGAGAGCTTGGGCGACCTCACCATGGAGCAAAAGCTCATTTCTGAAGAGGACTTGA
ATTCAAGGCCTCTCGAAGCTTCCATGGTGTCCAAGCTCACGTCTCTCCAGCAAGAACTCCTGAGTGCCCT
GCTGAGCTCCGGGGTCACCAAGGAGGTGCTGGTTCAGGCCTTGGAGGAGTTGCTGCCATCCCCGAACTTC
GGGGTGAAGCTGGAGACGCTGCCCCTGTCCCCTGGCAGCGGGGCCGAGCCCGACACCAAGCCGGTCTTCC
ATACTCTCACCAACGGCCACGCCAAGGGCCGCTGCGAAGCAG
